Addgene plasmid #92174: pDUP3
Purpose: Vector containing the two fragments comprising the 550 bp NEUT5L region with NAT1 marker. Integration by duplication.
Depositing lab: Judith Berman. Depositing organization: University of Minnesota. Publication: Shuttle vectors for facile gap repair cloning and integration into a neutral locus in Candida albicans. Gerami-Nejad M, Zacchi LF, McClellan M, Matter K, Berman J. Microbiology. 2013 Mar;159(Pt 3):565-79. doi: 10.1099/mic.0.064097-0. Epub 2013 Jan 10. PubMed 23306673.
Backbone
  Vector backbone: pRS314
  Total vector size (bp): 6598
  Vector type: Yeast Expression ; GenBank: U03440.1
  Selectable markers: NAT1
Growth in bacteria
  Bacterial resistance: Ampicillin, 100 μg/mL
  Growth temperature: 37°C
  Growth strain: DH5alpha
  Copy number: Unknown
Gene/Insert
  Gene/Insert name: NAT1
  Species: Candida albicans
Terms and licenses: Academic/Nonprofit Terms; Industry Terms: Not Available to Industry
How to cite: pDUP3 was a gift from Judith Berman (Addgene plasmid # 92174 ; http://n2t.net/addgene:92174 ; RRID:Addgene_92174)
