[The description below was written by a language model from this plasmid's Addgene catalogue record and pLannotate feature annotations shown in this document.]
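Description:
pDUP3 is a shuttle vector built on the pRS314 backbone and designed for integrating DNA into the neutral NEUT5L locus of Candida albicans. It can be maintained in three hosts. In E. coli it replicates from a high-copy ColE1/pUC-type origin and is selected with ampicillin through the β-lactamase gene. In Saccharomyces cerevisiae the CEN6/ARS element provides stable low-copy episomal maintenance, and the TRP1 gene with its own promoter provides tryptophan prototrophy selection. This arrangement suits assembly of inserts by gap repair (homologous recombination) in yeast, as the associated publication title indicates. Remnants of the pBluescript-derived cloning region also persist, including f1/M13 origin fragments, a lacZα fragment, lac promoter/operator elements, part of the multiple cloning site, and flanking T7 and T3 promoters.

The payload is a NAT1 dominant drug-resistance cassette. The feature table annotates it as a streptothricin acetyltransferase coding sequence flanked by the Ashbya gossypii TEF promoter and TEF terminator, which confers nourseothricin resistance for selecting Candida transformants. According to the catalogue entry, the vector also carries two fragments that together make up the 550 bp NEUT5L region, and integration occurs by duplication of that target sequence rather than by replacement. The automated annotation does not label these NEUT5L fragments, so their exact positions and orientation cannot be read from the feature table; unannotated stretches near the cloning region are plausible locations. The sequenced record (6,607 nt) is slightly longer than the stated vector size (6,598 bp). pDUP3 is typically used as a platform for cloning a gene or reporter of interest and placing it at a neutral genomic site in C. albicans.
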