Features (pLannotate 1.2.2; 22 found; start..end, strand, type, name):
    137..186     +  misc_feature   bom (fragment): basis of mobility region from pBR322
    324..471     +  promoter       TRP1 promoter: S. cerevisiae TRP1
    472..1146    +  CDS            TRP1: phosphoribosylanthranilate isomerase, required for tryptophan biosynthesis; S. cerevisiae TRP1; yeast auxotrophic marker
   1197..1248    +  misc_feature   bom (fragment): basis of mobility region from pBR322
   1249..1576    -  rep_origin     M13 ori (fragment) (sequence partly withheld): M13 bacteriophage origin of replication; arrow indicates direction of (+) strand synthesis
   1890..2019    -  rep_origin     f1 ori (fragment) (sequence partly withheld): f1 bacteriophage origin of replication; arrow indicates direction of (+) strand synthesis
   2023..2180    -  CDS            lacZα (fragment): LacZα fragment of β-galactosidase; lacZ fragment
   2183..2201    +  promoter       T7 promoter: promoter for bacteriophage T7 RNA polymerase
   2274..2471    -  terminator     TEF terminator: Ashbya gossypii TEF terminator
   2489..3058    -  CDS            sta: STA_STRLA - Experimental evidence at protein level: Swiss-Prot protein existence level 1. Involved in resistance to streptothricin, a broad-spectrum antibiotic produced by streptomycetes. Detoxifies streptothricin via acetylation of the beta amino group of the first beta-lysyl moiety of streptothricin. From Streptomyces lavendulae.
   3072..3415    -  promoter       TEF promoter: Ashbya gossypii TEF promoter
   3484..3502    -  promoter       T3 promoter: promoter for bacteriophage T3 RNA polymerase
   3547..3563    -  protein_bind   lac operator: The lac repressor binds to the lac operator to inhibit transcription in E. coli. This inhibition can be relieved by adding lactose or isopropyl-β-D-thiogalactopyranoside (IPTG). lac repressor encoded by lacI
   3571..3657    +  misc_feature   MCS (fragment): pBluescript multiple cloning site
   3921..3951    -  promoter       lac promoter: promoter for the E. coli lac operon
   3966..3987    -  protein_bind   CAP binding site: CAP binding activates transcription in the presence of cAMP. E. coli catabolite activator protein
   4000..4092    -  CDS            lacI (fragment): lac repressor; lacI; The lac repressor binds to the lac operator to inhibit transcription in E. coli. This inhibition can be relieved by adding lactose or isopropyl-β-D-thiogalactopyranoside (IPTG).
   4275..4863    -  rep_origin     ori: high-copy-number ColE1/pMB1/pBR322/pUC origin of replication
   5034..5894    -  CDS            AmpR: β-lactamase; bla; confers resistance to ampicillin, carbenicillin, and related antibiotics
   5895..5999    -  promoter       AmpR promoter: bla
   6036..6539    +  misc_feature   CEN/ARS: S. cerevisiae CEN6 centromere fused to an autonomously replicating sequence
   6607..35      +  CDS            rop (fragment) (across the origin): Rop protein, which maintains plasmids at low copy number; rop
>Addgene plasmid #92174 | pDUP3 | addgene full sequence | sequence record 194948 | Addgene NGS Result
TCGCGCGTTTCGGTGATGACGGTGAAAACCTCTGACACATGCAGCTCCCGGAGACGGTCACAGCTTGTCT
GTAAGCGGATGCCGGGAGCAGACAAGCCCGTCAGGGCGCGTCAGCGGGTGTTGGCGGGTGTCGGGGCTGG
CTTAACTATGCGGCATCAGAGCAGATTGTACTGAGAGTGCACCATAGATCACGACATTACTATATATATA
ATATAGGAAGCATTTAATAGAACAGCATCGTAATATATGTGTACTTTGCAGTTATGACGCCAGATGGCAG
TAGTGGAAGATATTCTTTATTGAAAAATAGCTTGTCACCTTACGTACAATCTTGATCCGGAGCTTTTCTT
TTTTTGCCGATTAAGAATTAATTCGGTCGAAAAAAGAAAAGGAGAGGGCCAAGAGGGAGGGCATTGGTGA
CTATTGAGCACGTGAGTATACGTGATTAAGCACACAAAGGCAGCTTGGAGTATGTCTGTTATTAATTTCA
CAGGTAGTTCTGGTCCATTGGTGAAAGTTTGCGGCTTGCAGAGCACAGAGGCCGCAGAATGTGCTCTAGA
TTCCGATGCTGACTTGCTGGGTATTATATGTGTGCCCAATAGAAAGAGAACAATTGACCCGGTTATTGCA
AGGAAAATTTCAAGTCTTGTAAAAGCATATAAAAATAGTTCAGGCACTCCGAAATACTTGGTTGGCGTGT
TTCGTAATCAACCTAAGGAGGATGTTTTGGCTCTGGTCAATGATTACGGCATTGATATCGTCCAACTGCA
TGGAGATGAGTCGTGGCAAGAATACCAAGAGTTCCTCGGTTTGCCAGTTATTAAAAGACTCGTATTTCCA
AAAGACTGCAACATACTACTCAGTGCAGCTTCACAGAAACCTCATTCGTTTATTCCCTTGTTTGATTCAG
AAGCAGGTGGGACAGGTGAACTTTTGGATTGGAACTCGATTTCTGACTGGGTTGGAAGGCAAGAGAGCCC
CGAAAGCTTACATTTTATGTTAGCTGGTGGACTGACGCCAGAAAATGTTGGTGATGCGCTTAGATTAAAT
GGCGTTATTGGTGTTGATGTAAGCGGAGGTGTGGAGACAAATGGTGTAAAAGACTCTAACAAAATAGCAA
ATTTCGTCAAAAATGCTAAGAAATAGGTTATTACTGAGTAGTATTTATTTAAGTATTGTTTGTGCACTTG
CCGATCTATGCGGTGTGAAATACCGCACAGATGCGTAAGGAGAAAATACCGCATCAGGAAATTGTAAGCG
TTAATATTTTGTTAAAATTCGCGTTAAATTTTTGTTAAATCAGCTCATTTTTTAACCAATAGGCCGAAAT
CGGCAAAATCCCTTATAAATCAAAAGAATAGACCGAGATAGGGT
[37 nt withheld, positions 1375-1411]
AAAGAACGTGGACTCCAACGTCAAAGG
[49 nt withheld, positions 1439-1487]
T
[87 nt withheld, positions 1489-1575]
GGCCGGCTAGGCCTTAAACAAGTGGTATTCAAGCACAATTCAGTTTTCTGGATCTCTAATAATTGCAATT
GCAATTGCTTCACATACTCTGTTTATAATTCAGTTTCTTTCTCTTGATGTTACTGATATATTAAGTTAAT
AAATACCAATAACTTTTTTTCAAAAATCTTCTATTTTCCTTTCAATTGATTATTTAAACACGAATCGTTA
ATAAGCTGTGATTGCTTTTTCTTTTTCTTTTTCTTTTCTTTGTTCAAGTTTGAAAAAAGTAAAAAAAAAG
GTTTCTCTTGTTCGATGTAGAATTCAGTGGGTTACCGGCG
[124 nt withheld, positions 1896-2019]
CCATTCGCCATTCAGGCTGCGCAACTGTTGGGAAGGGCGATCGGTGCGGGCCTCTTCGCTATTACGCCAG
CTGGCGAAAGGGGGATGTGCTGCAAGGCGATTAAGTTGGGTAACGCCAGGGTTTTCCCAGTCACGACGTT
GTAAAACGACGGCCAGTGAATTGTAATACGACTCACTATAGGGCGAATTGGGTACCGAATTCGAGCTCGT
TTAAACGTCGACACTGGATGGCGGCGTTAGTATCGAATCGACAGCAGTATAGCGACCAGCATTCACATAC
GATTGACGCATGATATTACTTTCTGCGCACTTAACTTCGCATCTGGGCAGATGATGTCGAGGCGAAAAAA
AATATAAATCACGCTAACATTTGATTAAAATAGAACAACTACAATATAAAAAAACTATACAAATGACAAG
TTCTTGAAAACAAGAATCTTTTTATTGTCAGTACTGACTCGAGTTATTATGGACATGGCATAGACATATA
CAAAGCTTGTTCACCATCGGAAGCAGTACCATCGTATAAAGCAGTATCCAAACCACACAAAGTGAAACCC
ATTCTTCTATAAGCATGAATAGCTGGAGCATTAACATTGGTAACTTCCAACCACAAATGACCAGCACCTC
TTTCTCTGGCGAATTCAGTAGCCAAACCCATCAAAGCTCTACCAACACCATGACCTCTATGTTCTGGAGC
AACTTCAATATCTTCAACAGTCAATCTTCTGTTCCAACCAGAATAAGAAACAACAACGAAACCAGCCAAA
TCACCATCATCACCATAAGCAACGAAAGTTCTAGAATCTGGATCACCATCTTCACCAGCATCGGATTCAT
CATCGGATTCATCATCTGGGAAAACCTTAGTCAATGGTGGATCAACTGGAACTTCTCTCAAAGTGAAACC
ATCACCAGTAGCAGTAACTCTAAAAACAGTATCGGTAGTGAAAGAACCATCCAAAGCTTCAATAGCTTCA
GCATCACCTGGAACAGAAGTTCTGTATCTATAAGCAGTATCATCCAAAGTAGTAGACATAATTGTAGGAT
CCGGTTGTTTATGTTCGGATGTGATGTGAGAACTGTATCCTAGCAAGATTTTAAAAGGAAGTATATGAAA
GAAGAACCTCAGTGGCAAATCCTAACCTTTTATATTTCTCTACAGGGGCGCGGCGTGGGGACAATTCAAC
GCGTCTGTGAGGGGAGCGTTTCCCTGCTCGCAGGTCTGCAGCGAGGAGCCGTAATTTTTGCTTCGCGCCG
TGCGGCCATCAAAATGTATGGATGCAAATGATTATACATGGGGATGTATGGGCTAAATGTACGGGCGACA
GTCACATCATGCCCCTGAGCTGCGCACGTCAAGACTGTCAAGGAGGGTATTCTGGGCCTCCATGTCGCTG
GCCGGGTGACCCGGCGGGGACGAGGCAAGCTTGATATCCCGCGGTGGAGCTCCAGCTTTTGTTCCCTTTA
GTGAGGGTTAATTTCGAGCTTGGCGTAATCATGGTCATAGCTGTTTCCTGTGTGAAATTGTTATCCGCTC
ACAATTCCACATGGCGGCCGCTCTAGAACTAGTGGATCCCCCGGGCTGCAGGAATTCGATATCAAGCTTA
TCGATACCGTCGACCTCGAGGGGGGGCCGTAATTGTAGAAGAATGACAAGTATCAGTTGAGAAAAAAAGT
AACAAAGAGAAAGCTCGGAGGAGGCTCCCCAAAGGTTTTATCACCAATGGTGGTACCACTAACCCAAGAA
CAGAAAAAGCATTGATATTTTGAAAAAATACAATACTCATCTTTTAACCCGAACCTTTTCTTGTCCTTTA
AAACTTTTATCTCATATCTGCCCAAAGTCATATTGTCTTACTACTTTCTCTCCTTCATCGTCCTTCCAGG
CCTAGCCGGCCCAACATAGGAGCCGGAAGCATAAAGTGTAAAGCCTGGGGTGCCTAATGAGTGAGCTAAC
TCACATTAATTGCGTTGCGCTCACTGCCCGCTTTCCAGTCGGGAAACCTGTCGTGCCAGCTGCATTAATG
AATCGGCCAACGCGCGGGGAGAGGCGGTTTGCGTATTGGGCGCTCTTCCGCTTCCTCGCTCACTGACTCG
CTGCGCTCGGTCGTTCGGCTGCGGCGAGCGGTATCAGCTCACTCAAAGGCGGTAATACGGTTATCCACAG
AATCAGGGGATAACGCAGGAAAGAACATGTGAGCAAAAGGCCAGCAAAAGGCCAGGAACCGTAAAAAGGC
CGCGTTGCTGGCGTTTTTCCATAGGCTCCGCCCCCCTGACGAGCATCACAAAAATCGACGCTCAAGTCAG
AGGTGGCGAAACCCGACAGGACTATAAAGATACCAGGCGTTTCCCCCTGGAAGCTCCCTCGTGCGCTCTC
CTGTTCCGACCCTGCCGCTTACCGGATACCTGTCCGCCTTTCTCCCTTCGGGAAGCGTGGCGCTTTCTCA
TAGCTCACGCTGTAGGTATCTCAGTTCGGTGTAGGTCGTTCGCTCCAAGCTGGGCTGTGTGCACGAACCC
CCCGTTCAGCCCGACCGCTGCGCCTTATCCGGTAACTATCGTCTTGAGTCCAACCCGGTAAGACACGACT
TATCGCCACTGGCAGCAGCCACTGGTAACAGGATTAGCAGAGCGAGGTATGTAGGCGGTGCTACAGAGTT
CTTGAAGTGGTGGCCTAACTACGGCTACACTAGAAGAACAGTATTTGGTATCTGCGCTCTGCTGAAGCCA
GTTACCTTCGGAAAAAGAGTTGGTAGCTCTTGATCCGGCAAACAAACCACCGCTGGTAGCGGTGGTTTTT
TTGTTTGCAAGCAGCAGATTACGCGCAGAAAAAAAGGATCTCAAGAAGATCCTTTGATCTTTTCTACGGG
GTCTGACGCTCAGTGGAACGAAAACTCACGTTAAGGGATTTTGGTCATGAGATTATCAAAAAGGATCTTC
ACCTAGATCCTTTTAAATTAAAAATGAAGTTTTAAATCAATCTAAAGTATATATGAGTAAACTTGGTCTG
ACAGTTACCAATGCTTAATCAGTGAGGCACCTATCTCAGCGATCTGTCTATTTCGTTCATCCATAGTTGC
CTGACTCCCCGTCGTGTAGATAACTACGATACGGGAGGGCTTACCATCTGGCCCCAGTGCTGCAATGATA
CCGCGAGACCCACGCTCACCGGCTCCAGATTTATCAGCAATAAACCAGCCAGCCGGAAGGGCCGAGCGCA
GAAGTGGTCCTGCAACTTTATCCGCCTCCATCCAGTCTATTAATTGTTGCCGGGAAGCTAGAGTAAGTAG
TTCGCCAGTTAATAGTTTGCGCAACGTTGTTGCCATTGCTACAGGCATCGTGGTGTCACGCTCGTCGTTT
GGTATGGCTTCATTCAGCTCCGGTTCCCAACGATCAAGGCGAGTTACATGATCCCCCATGTTGTGCAAAA
AAGCGGTTAGCTCCTTCGGTCCTCCGATCGTTGTCAGAAGTAAGTTGGCCGCAGTGTTATCACTCATGGT
TATGGCAGCACTGCATAATTCTCTTACTGTCATGCCATCCGTAAGATGCTTTTCTGTGACTGGTGAGTAC
TCAACCAAGTCATTCTGAGAATAGTGTATGCGGCGACCGAGTTGCTCTTGCCCGGCGTCAATACGGGATA
ATACCGCGCCACATAGCAGAACTTTAAAAGTGCTCATCATTGGAAAACGTTCTTCGGGGCGAAAACTCTC
AAGGATCTTACCGCTGTTGAGATCCAGTTCGATGTAACCCACTCGTGCACCCAACTGATCTTCAGCATCT
TTTACTTTCACCAGCGTTTCTGGGTGAGCAAAAACAGGAAGGCAAAATGCCGCAAAAAAGGGAATAAGGG
CGACACGGAAATGTTGAATACTCATACTCTTCCTTTTTCAATATTATTGAAGCATTTATCAGGGTTATTG
TCTCATGAGCGGATACATATTTGAATGTATTTAGAAAAATAAACAAATAGGGGTTCCGCGCACATTTCCC
CGAAAAGTGCCACCTGGGTCCTTTTCATCACGTGCTATAAAAATAATTATAATTTAAATTTTTTAATATA
AATATATAAATTAAAAATAGAAAGTAAAAAAAGAAATTAAAGAAAAAATAGTTTTTGTTTTCCGAAGATG
TAAAAGACTCTAGGGGGATCGCCAACAAATACTACCTTTTATCTTGCTCTTCCTGCTCTCAGGTATTAAT
GCCGAATTGTTTCATCTTGTCTGTGTAGAAGACCACACACGAAAATCCTGTGATTTTACATTTTACTTAT
CGTTAATCGAATGTATATCTATTTAATCTGCTTTTCTTGTCTAATAAATATATATGTAAAGTACGCTTTT
TGTTGAAATTTTTTAAACCTTTGTTTATTTTTTTTTCTTCATTCCGTAACTCTTCTACCTTCTTTATTTA
CTTTCTAAAATCCAAATACAAAACATAAAAATAAATAAACACAGAGTAAATTCCCAAATTATTCCATCAT
TAAAAGATACGAGGCGCGTGTAAGTTACAGGCAAGCGATCCGTCTAAGAAACCATTATTATCATGACATT
AACCTATAAAAATAGGCGTATCACGAGGCCCTTTCGTC
